>Addgene plasmid #140420 | GS1.2/CURT1A | addgene full sequence | sequence record 297065 | Addgene NGS Result
TCGACGAGTCAGTAATAAACGGCGTCAAAGTGGTTGCAGCCGGCACACACGAGTCGTGTTTATCAACTCA
AAGCACAAATACTTTTCCTCAACCTAAAAATAAGGCAATTAGCCAAAAACAACTTTGCGTGTAAACAACG
CTCAATACACGTGTCATTTTATTATTAGCTATTGCTTCACCGCCTTAGCTTTCTCGTGACCTAGTCGTCC
TCGTCTTTTCTTCTTCTTCTTCTATAAAACAATACCCAAAGAGCTCTTCTTCTTCACAATTCAGATTTCA
ATTTCTCAAAATCTTAAAAACTTTCTCTCAATTCTCTCTACCGTGATCAAGGTAAATTTCTGTGTTCCTT
ATTCTCTCAAAATCTTCGATTTTGTTTTCGTTCGATCCCAATTTCGTATATGTTCTTTGGTTTAGATTCT
GTTAATCTTAGATCGAAGACGATTTTCTGGGTTTGATCGTTAGATATCATCTTAATTCTCGATTAGGGTT
TCATAGATATCATCCGATTTGTTCAAATAATTTGAGTTTTGTCGAATAATTACTCTTCGATTTGTGATTT
CTATCTAGATCTGGTGTTAGTTTCTAGTTTGTGCGATCGAATTTGTCGATTAATCTGAGTTTTTCTGATT
AACAGGCGGCCGCACTAGTGATATCACAAGTTTATGGTGAGCAAGGGCGAGGAGAATAACATGGCCATCA
TCAAGGAGTTCATGCGCTTCAAGGTGCACATGGAGGGCTCCGTGAACGGCCACGAGTTCGAGATCGAGGG
CGAGGGCGAGGGCCGCCCCTACGAGGCCTTTCAGACCGCTAAGCTGAAGGTGACCAAGGGTGGCCCCCTG
CCCTTCGCCTGGGACATCCTGTCCCCTCAGTTCATGTACGGCTCCAAGGTCTACATTAAGCACCCAGCCG
ACATCCCCGACTACTTCAAGCTGTCCTTCCCCGAGGGCTTCAGGTGGGAGCGCGTGATGAACTTCGAGGA
CGGCGGCATTATTCACGTTAACCAGGACTCCTCCCTGCAGGACGGCGTGTTCATCTACAAGGTGAAGCTG
CGCGGCACCAACTTCCCCTCCGACGGCCCCGTAATGCAGAAGAAGACCATGGGCTGGGAGGCCTCCGAGG
AGCGGATGTACCCCGAGGACGGCGCCCTGAAGAGCGAGATCAAGAAGAGGCTGAAGCTGAAGGACGGCGG
CCACTACGCCGCCGAGGTCAAGACCACCTACAAGGCCAAGAAGCCCGTGCAGCTGCCCGGCGCCTACATC
GTCGACATCAAGTTGGACATCGTGTCCCACAACGAGGACTACACCATCGTGGAACAGTACGAACGCGCCG
AGGGCCGCCACTCCACCGGCGGCATGGACGAGCTGTACAAGTAATCGTTCAGCTTTCTTGTACAAAGTGG
TGATATCCCGCGGCCATGCTAGAGTCCGCAAAAATCACCAGTCTCTCTCTACAAATCTATCTCTCTCTAT
TTTTCTCCAGAATAATGTGTGAGTAGTTCCCAGATAAGGGAATTAGGGTTCTTATAGGGTTTCGCTCATG
TGTTGAGCATATAAGAAACCCTTAGTATGTATTTGTATTTGTAAAATACTTCTATCAATAAAATTTCTAA
TTCCTAAAACCAAAATCCAGTGACCTGCAGGCATGCGACGTCGGGCCCAAGCTTAGCTTGAGCTTGGATC
AGATTGTCGTTTCCCGCCTTCAGTTTAAACTATCAGTGTTTGACAGGATATATTGGCGGGTAAACCTAAG
AGAAAAGAGCGTTTATTAGAATAATCGGATATTTAAAAGGGCGTGAAAAGGTTTATCCGTTCGTCCATTT
GTATGTGCATGCCAACCACAGGGTTCCCCTCGGGATCAAAGTACTTTAAAGTACTTTAAAGTACTTTAAA
GTACTTTGATCCAACCCCTCCGCTGCTATAGTGCAGTCGGCTTCTGACGTTCAGTGCAGCCGTCTTCTGA
AAACGACATGTCGCACAAGTCCTAAGTTACGCGACAGGCTGCCGCCCTGCCCTTTTCCTGGCGTTTTCTT
GTCGCGTGTTTTAGTCGCATAAAGTAGAATACTTGCGACTAGAACCGGAGACATTACGCCATGAACAAGA
GCGCCGCCGCTGGCCTGCTGGGCTATGCCCGCGTCAGCACCGACGACCAGGACTTGACCAACCAACGGGC
CGAACTGCACGCGGCCGGCTGCACCAAGCTGTTTTCCGAGAAGATCACCGGCACCAGGCGCGACCGCCCG
GAGCTGGCCAGGATGCTTGACCACCTACGCCCTGGCGACGTTGTGACAGTGACCAGGCTAGACCGCCTGG
CCCGCAGCACCCGCGACCTACTGGACATTGCCGAGCGCATCCAGGAGGCCGGCGCGGGCCTGCGTAGCCT
GGCAGAGCCGTGGGCCGACACCACCACGCCGGCCGGCCGCATGGTGTTGACCGTGTTCGCCGGCATTGCC
GAGTTCGAGCGTTCCCTAATCATCGACCGCACCCGGAGCGGGCGCGAGGCCGCCAAGGCCCGAGGCGTGA
AGTTTGGCCCCCGCCCTACCCTCACCCCGGCACAGATCGCGCACGCCCGCGAGCTGATCGACCAGGAAGG
CCGCACCGTGAAAGAGGCGGCTGCACTGCTTGGCGTGCATCGCTCGACCCTGTACCGCGCACTTGAGCGC
AGCGAGGAAGTGACGCCCACCGAGGCCAGGCGGCGCGGTGCCTTCCGTGAGGACGCATTGACCGAGGCCG
ACGCCCTGGCGGCCGCCGAGAATGAACGCCAAGAGGAACAAGCATGAAACCGCACCAGGACGGCCAGGAC
GAACCGTTTTTCATTACCGAAGAGATCGAGGCGGAGATGATCGCGGCCGGGTACGTGTTCGAGCCGCCCG
CGCACGTCTCAACCGTGCGGCTGCATGAAATCCTGGCCGGTTTGTCTGATGCCAAGCTGGCGGCCTGGCC
GGCCAGCTTGGCCGCTGAAGAAACCGAGCGCCGCCGTCTAAAAAGGTGATGTGTATTTGAGTAAAACAGC
TTGCGTCATGCGGTCGCTGCGTATATGATGCGATGAGTAAATAAACAAATACGCAAGGGGAACGCATGAA
GGTTATCGCTGTACTTAACCAGAAAGGCGGGTCAGGCAAGACGACCATCGCAACCCATCTAGCCCGCGCC
CTGCAACTCGCCGGGGCCGATGTTCTGTTAGTCGATTCCGATCCCCAGGGCAGTGCCCGCGATTGGGCGG
CCGTGCGGGAAGATCAACCGCTAACCGTTGTCGGCATCGACCGCCCGACGATTGACCGCGACGTGAAGGC
CATCGGCCGGCGCGACTTCGTAGTGATCGACGGAGCGCCCCAGGCGGCGGACTTGGCTGTGTCCGCGATC
AAGGCAGCCGACTTCGTGCTGATTCCGGTGCAGCCAAGCCCTTACGACATATGGGCCACCGCCGACCTGG
TGGAGCTGGTTAAGCAGCGCATTGAGGTCACGGATGGAAGGCTACAAGCGGCCTTTGTCGTGTCGCGGGC
GATCAAAGGCACGCGCATCGGCGGTGAGGTTGCCGAGGCGCTGGCCGGGTACGAGCTGCCCATTCTTGAG
TCCCGTATCACGCAGCGCGTGAGCTACCCAGGCACTGCCGCCGCCGGCACAACCGTTCTTGAATCAGAAC
CCGAGGGCGACGCTGCCCGCGAGGTCCAGGCGCTGGCCGCTGAAATTAAATCAAAACTCATTTGAGTTAA
TGAGGTAAAGAGAAAATGAGCAAAAGCACAAACACGCTAAGTGCCGGCCGTCCGAGCGCACGCAGCAGCA
AGGCTGCAACGTTGGCCAGCCTGGCAGACACGCCAGCCATGAAGCGGGTCAACTTTCAGTTGCCGGCGGA
GGATCACACCAAGCTGAAGATGTACGCGGTACGCCAAGGCAAGACCATTACCGAGCTGCTATCTGAATAC
ATCGCGCAGCTACCAGAGTAAATGAGCAAATGAATAAATGAGTAGATGAATTTTAGCGGCTAAAGGAGGC
GGCATGGAAAATCAAGAACAACCAGGCACCGACGCCGTGGAATGCCCCATGTGTGGAGGAACGGGCGGTT
GGCCAGGCGTAAGCGGCTGGGTTGTCTGCCGGCCCTGCAATGGCACTGGAACCCCCAAGCCCGAGGAATC
GGCGTGAGCGGTCGCAAACCATCCGGCCCGGTACAAATCGGCGCGGCGCTGGGTGATGACCTGGTGGAGA
AGTTGAAGGCCGCGCAGGCCGCCCAGCGGCAACGCATCGAGGCAGAAGCACGCCCCGGTGAATCGTGGCA
AGCGGCCGCTGATCGAATCCGCAAAGAATCCCGGCAACCGCCGGCAGCCGGTGCGCCGTCGATTAGGAAG
CCGCCCAAGGGCGACGAGCAACCAGATTTTTTCGTTCCGATGCTCTATGACGTGGGCACCCGCGATAGTC
GCAGCATCATGGACGTGGCCGTTTTCCGTCTGTCGAAGCGTGACCGACGAGCTGGCGAGGTGATCCGCTA
CGAGCTTCCAGACGGGCACGTAGAGGTTTCCGCAGGGCCGGCCGGCATGGCCAGTGTGTGGGATTACGAC
CTGGTACTGATGGCGGTTTCCCATCTAACCGAATCCATGAACCGATACCGGGAAGGGAAGGGAGACAAGC
CCGGCCGCGTGTTCCGTCCACACGTTGCGGACGTACTCAAGTTCTGCCGGCGAGCCGATGGCGGAAAGCA
GAAAGACGACCTGGTAGAAACCTGCATTCGGTTAAACACCACGCACGTTGCCATGCAGCGTACGAAGAAG
GCCAAGAACGGCCGCCTGGTGACGGTATCCGAGGGTGAAGCCTTGATTAGCCGCTACAAGATCGTAAAGA
GCGAAACCGGGCGGCCGGAGTACATCGAGATCGAGCTAGCTGATTGGATGTACCGCGAGATCACAGAAGG
CAAGAACCCGGACGTGCTGACGGTTCACCCCGATTACTTTTTGATCGATCCCGGCATCGGCCGTTTTCTC
TACCGCCTGGCACGCCGCGCCGCAGGCAAGGCAGAAGCCAGATGGTTGTTCAAGACGATCTACGAACGCA
GTGGCAGCGCCGGAGAGTTCAAGAAGTTCTGTTTCACCGTGCGCAAGCTGATCGGGTCAAATGACCTGCC
GGAGTACGATTTGAAGGAGGAGGCGGGGCAGGCTGGCCCGATCCTAGTCATGCGCTACCGCAACCTGATC
GAGGGCGAAGCATCCGCCGGTTCCTAATGTACGGAGCAGATGCTAGGGCAAATTGCCCTAGCAGGGGAAA
AAGGTCGAAAAGGTCTCTTTCCTGTGGATAGCACGTACATTGGGAACCCAAAGCCGTACATTGGGAACCG
GAACCCGTACATTGGGAACCCAAAGCCGTACATTGGGAACCGGTCACACATGTAAGTGACTGATATAAAA
GAGAAAAAAGGCGATTTTTCCGCCTAAAACTCTTTAAAACTTATTAAAACTCTTAAAACCCGCCTGGCCT
GTGCATAACTGTCTGGCCAGCGCACAGCCGAAGAGCTGCAAAAAGCGCCTACCCTTCGGTCGCTGCGCTC
CCTACGCCCCGCCGCTTCGCGTCGGCCTATCGCGGCCGCTGGCCGCTCAAAAATGGCTGGCCTACGGCCA
GGCAATCTACCAGGGCGCGGACAAGCCGCGCCGTCGCCACTCGACCGCCGGCGCCCACATCAAGGCACCC
TGCCTCGCGCGTTTCGGTGATGACGGTGAAAACCTCTGACACATGCAGCTCCCGGAGACGGTCACAGCTT
GTCTGTAAGCGGATGCCGGGAGCAGACAAGCCCGTCAGGGCGCGTCAGCGGGTGTTGGCGGGTGTCGGGG
CGCAGCCATGACCCAGTCACGTAGCGATAGCGGAGTGTATACTGGCTTAACTATGCGGCATCAGAGCAGA
TTGTACTGAGAGTGCACCATATGCGGTGTGAAATACCGCACAGATGCGTAAGGAGAAAATACCGCATCAG
GCGCTCTTCCGCTTCCTCGCTCACTGACTCGCTGCGCTCGGTCGTTCGGCTGCGGCGAGCGGTATCAGCT
CACTCAAAGGCGGTAATACGGTTATCCACAGAATCAGGGGATAACGCAGGAAAGAACATGTGAGCAAAAG
GCCAGCAAAAGGCCAGGAACCGTAAAAAGGCCGCGTTGCTGGCGTTTTTCCATAGGCTCCGCCCCCCTGA
CGAGCATCACAAAAATCGACGCTCAAGTCAGAGGTGGCGAAACCCGACAGGACTATAAAGATACCAGGCG
TTTCCCCCTGGAAGCTCCCTCGTGCGCTCTCCTGTTCCGACCCTGCCGCTTACCGGATACCTGTCCGCCT
TTCTCCCTTCGGGAAGCGTGGCGCTTTCTCATAGCTCACGCTGTAGGTATCTCAGTTCGGTGTAGGTCGT
TCGCTCCAAGCTGGGCTGTGTGCACGAACCCCCCGTTCAGCCCGACCGCTGCGCCTTATCCGGTAACTAT
CGTCTTGAGTCCAACCCGGTAAGACACGACTTATCGCCACTGGCAGCAGCCACTGGTAACAGGATTAGCA
GAGCGAGGTATGTAGGCGGTGCTACAGAGTTCTTGAAGTGGTGGCCTAACTACGGCTACACTAGAAGGAC
AGTATTTGGTATCTGCGCTCTGCTGAAGCCAGTTACCTTCGGAAAAAGAGTTGGTAGCTCTTGATCCGGC
AAACAAACCACCGCTGGTAGCGGTGGTTTTTTTGTTTGCAAGCAGCAGATTACGCGCAGAAAAAAAGGAT
CTCAAGAAGATCCTTTGATCTTTTCTACGGGGTCTGACGCTCAGTGGAACGAAAACTCACGTTAAGGGAT
TTTGGTCATGCATGATATATCTCCCAATTTGTGTAGGGCTTATTATGCACGCTTAAAAATAATAAAAGCA
GACTTGACCTGATAGTTTGGCTGTGAGCAATTATGTGCTTAGTGCATCTAACGCTTGAGTTAAGCCGCGC
CGCGAAGCGGCGTCGGCTTGAACGAATTTCTAGCTAGACATTATTTGCCGACTACCTTGGTGATCTCGCC
TTTCACGTAGTGGACAAATTCTTCCAACTGATCTGCGCGCGAGGCCAAGCGATCTTCTTCTTGTCCAAGA
TAAGCCTGTCTAGCTTCAAGTATGACGGGCTGATACTGGGCCGGCAGGCGCTCCATTGCCCAGTCGGCAG
CGACATCCTTCGGCGCGATTTTGCCGGTTACTGCGCTGTACCAAATGCGGGACAACGTAAGCACTACATT
TCGCTCATCGCCAGCCCAGTCGGGCGGCGAGTTCCATAGCGTTAAGGTTTCATTTAGCGCCTCAAATAGA
TCCTGTTCAGGAACCGGATCAAAGAGTTCCTCCGCCGCTGGACCTACCAAGGCAACGCTATGTTCTCTTG
CTTTTGTCAGCAAGATAGCCAGATCAATGTCGATCGTGGCTGGCTCGAAGATACCTGCAAGAATGTCATT
GCGCTGCCATTCTCCAAATTGCAGTTCGCGCTTAGCTGGATAACGCCACGGAATGATGTCGTCGTGCACA
ACAATGGTGACTTCTACAGCGCGGAGAATCTCGCTCTCTCCAGGGGAAGCCGAAGTTTCCAAAAGGTCGT
TGATCAAAGCTCGCCGCGTTGTTTCATCAAGCCTTACGGTCACCGTAACCAGCAAATCAATATCACTGTG
TGGCTTCAGGCCGCCATCCACTGCGGAGCCGTACAAATGTACGGCCAGCAACGTCGGTTCGAGATGGCGC
TCGATGACGCCAACTACCTCTGATAGTTGAGTCGATACTTCGGCGATCACCGCTTCCCCCATGATGTTTA
ACTTTGTTTTAGGGCGACTGCCCTGCTGCGTAACATCGTTGCTGCTCCATAACATCAAACATCGACCCAC
GGCGTAACGCGCTTGCTGCTTGGATGCCCGAGGCATAGACTGTACCCCAAAAAAACAGTCATAACAAGCC
ATGAAAACCGCCACTGCGCCGTTACCACCGCTGCGTTCGGTCAAGGTTCTGGACCAGTTGCGTGAGCGCA
TACGCTACTTGCATTACAGCTTACGAACCGAACAGGCTTATGTCCACTGGGTTCGTGCCCGAATTGATCA
CAGGCAGCAACGCTCTGTCATCGTTACAATCAACATGCTACCCTCCGCGAGATCATCCGTGTTTCAAACC
CGGCAGCTTAGTTGCCGTTCTTCCGAATAGCATCGGTAACATGAGCAAAGTCTGCCGCCTTACAACGGCT
CTCCCGCTGACGCCGTCCCGGACTGATGGGCTGCCTGTATCGAGTGGTGATTTTGTGCCGAGCTGCCGGT
CGGGGAGCTGTTGGCTGGCTGGTGGCAGGATATATTGTGGTGTAAACAAATTGACGCTTAGACAACTTAA
TAACACATTGCGGACGTTTTTAATGTACTGAATTAACGCCGAATTGAATTATCAGCTTGCATGCCGGTCG
ATCTAGTAACATAGATGACACCGCGCGCGATAATTTATCCTAGTTTGCGCGCTATATTTTGTTTTCTATC
GCGTATTAAATGTATAATTGCGGGACTCTAATCATAAAAACCCATCTCATAAATAACGTCATGCATTACA
TGTTAATTATTACATGCTTAACGTAATTCAACAGAAATTATATGATAATCATCGCAAGACCGGCAACAGG
ATTCAATCTTAAGAAACTTTATTGCCAAATGTTTGAACGATCTGCTTGACTCTAGGGGTCATCATTAGGG
GCAGGGCATGCTCATGTAGAGCGCCTGCTCGCCGTCCGAGGCGGTGCCGTCGTACAGGGCGGTGTCCAGG
CCGCAGAGGGTGAACCCCATCCGCCGGTACGCGTGGATCGCCGGTGCGTTGACGTTGGTGACCTCCAGCC
AGAGGTGCCCGGCACCCCGCTCGCGGGCGAACTCCGTCGCGAGCCCCATCAACGCGCGCCCGACCCCGTG
CCCCCGGTGCTCCGGGGCGACCTCGATGTCCTCGACGGTCAGCCGGCGGTTCCAGCCGGAGTACGAGACG
ACCACGAAGCCCGCCAGGTCGCCGTCGTCCCCGTACGCGACGAACGTCCGAGAGTCCGGGTCGCCGTCCT
CCCCGTCGTCCGATTCGTCGTCCGATTCGTCGTCGGGGAACACCTTGGTCAGGGGCGGGTCCACCGGCAC
CTCCCGCAGGGTGAAGCCGTCCCCGGTGGCGGTGACGCGGAAGACGGTGTCGGTGGTGAAGGACCCATCC
AGTGCCTCGATGGCCTCGGCGTCCCCCGGGACACTGGTGCGGTACCGGTAAGCCGTGTCGTCAAGAGTGG
TACCCATGGTAGATCCCCTCGATCGAGTTGAGAGTGAATATGAGACTCTAATTGGATACCGAGGGGAATT
TATGGAACGTCAGTGGAGCATTTTTGACAAGAAATATTTGCTAGCTGATAGTGACCTTAGGCGACTTTTG
AACGCGCAATAATGGTTTCTGACGTATGTGCTTAGCTCATTAAACTCCAGAAACCCGCGGCTCAGTGGCT
CCTTCAACGTTGCGGTTCTGTCAGTTCCAAACGTAAAACGGCTTGTCCCGCGTCATCGGCGGGGGTCATA
ACGTGACTCCCTTAATTCTCCGCTCATGATTGATAATTCGAGCTCTCCCATATGGTCGATCTAGTAACAT
AGATGACACCGCGCGCGATAATTTATCCTAGTTTGCGCGCTATATTTTGTTTTCTATCGCGTATTAAATG
TATAATTGCGGGACTCTAATCATAAAAACCCATCTCATAAATAACGTCATGCATTACATGTTAATTATTA
CATGCTTAACGTAATTCAACAGAAATTATATGATAATCATCGCAAGACCGGCAACAGGATTCAATCTTAA
GAAACTTTATTGCCAAATGTTTGAACGATCTGCCAACTTTGTACAAGAAAGCTGGGTCGGCGCGCCCACC
CTTACTTGTACAGCTCGTCCATGCCGAGAGTGATCCCGGCGGCGGTCACGAACTCCAGCAGGACCATGTG
ATCGCGCTTCTCGTTGGGGTCTTTGCTCAGCTTGGACTGGTAGCTCAGGTAGTGGTTGTCGGGCAGCAGC
ACGGGGCCGTCGCCGATGGGGGTGTTCTGCTGGTAGTGGTCGGCGAGCTGCACGCTGCCGTCCTCGATGT
TGTGGCGGATCTTGAAGTTCACCTTGATGCCGTTCTTCTGCTTGTCGGCCATGATATAGACGTTGTGGCT
GTTGTAGTTGTACTCCAGCTTGTGCCCCAGGATGTTGCCGTCCTCCTTGAAGTCGATGCCCTTCAGCTCG
ATGCGGTTCACCAGGGTGTCGCCCTCGAACTTCACCTCGGCGCGGGTCTTGTAGTTGCCGTCGTCCTTGA
AGAAGATGGTGCGCTCCTGGACGTAGCCTTCGGGCATGGCGGACTTGAAGAAGTCGTGCTGCTTCATGTG
GTCGGGGTAGCGGGCGAAGCACATCAGGCCGTAGCCGAAGGTGGTCACGAGGGTGGGCCAGGGCACGGGC
AGCTTGCCGGTGGTGCAGATGAACTTCAGGGTCAGCTTGCCGTAGGTGGCATCGCCCTCGCCCTCGCCGG
ACACGCTGAACTTGTGGCCGTTTACGTCGCCGTCCAGCTCGACCAGGATGGGCACCACCCCGGTGAACAG
CTCCTCGCCCTTGCTCACCATTGAAGCACGCCGAGAACTTCTTCTTCTTCTTCTTTGTCTGCCTACTTCT
TCTCTACTCGATTTTTTTTGCAGCTGCGCTTTTTACTAAACAAGATTCGTGTAGTAACACGTGGAAGCTC
CTCGCGCTCTTATTGGTCGCTCCTCTTATCTTTAGAAATCCAACTCAGTGGTGTTTATAGAATGCTCGCA
TTCTGTGGGGTTTTAGGCCCATCTATTATATGGGTCACTAAAAGCCCATCTTGTTTTTTTGATAACTCTT
GTCTTTTTCTAGGTGAGGAAAAAATGGCAAATGAATGCAAACCTTTGATTTTTGTTTCTAACCAAACTAT
AAGACAGTTACGAGGACAATACGAGATTAACTAAAAAGAGAAATTCGAACAATGAACTTTAAATATCTAA
CTCTAAATTATGTTTTGTATAAGTGAATGAAAAAACGAAACTTCTTTTTGATAAAAGAAATGTGGCAAAA
AGAGAGAAATAAATAACAAACCCACTAAAATTGAGTGATGGTACAGCTCTTCCACCCTAATACTTCGCTG
GCGCTTTCAACTACTAACCAAAACTCCATTTCTCTTGTTAATATAACAAAATAGTTGATATTATAAAAGT
TTTATTTAATCTTATTTGGTAGTTTTTGTATGATTAATATAATCAACATACGTATTCATCTAGGATGAGT
TGGCATGAAAAAACAAAGAGTTCGCTATCTAATTTTTCCACCAGAATTTAAAATTATTTGAGTCCATAGA
TGTGAGATACAATAATCACAAGTTTACAACATAATAGTATAATGGTTTATATTAATGTTGTTGGTGCATT
AACATTTCAATTCAAAATAAATATACATACATTTTTTATAGTAAAACTGATAGTTTACTCATTTGCAATG
ACAATCTAATTTTCGACTGTATTTAAAGAAAAAATGAATGGTTTTATGTACGATTTCATAAAAAATATTG
TTCATTTTTACCCGAAAAAAAAAAAAAATGTTCGCACATGCATTGCTCATCAATTTGTTGG
Features (pLannotate 1.2.2; 22 found; start..end, strand, type, name):
    664..1374    +  CDS            mApple: photostable monomeric derivative of DsRed (Shaner et al., 2008) mammalian codon-optimized
   1380..1400    -  protein_bind   attB2: mutant version of attB; core recombination site for the Gateway® BP reaction BP Clonase™
   1472..1631    +  polyA_signal   CaMV poly(A) signal (fragment): cauliflower mosaic virus polyadenylation signal
   1721..1745    +  misc_feature   RB T-DNA repeat: right border repeat from nopaline C58 T-DNA
   2115..2516    +  CDS            Y4CG_SINFN (fragment): Protein inferred from homology: Swiss-Prot protein existence level 3. From Sinorhizobium fredii (strain NBRC 101917 / NGR234).
   3076..3705    +  CDS            pVS1 StaA: stability protein from the Pseudomonas plasmid pVS1 (Heeb et al., 2000)
   4134..5207    +  CDS            pVS1 RepA: replication protein from the Pseudomonas plasmid pVS1 (Heeb et al., 2000)
   5273..5467    +  rep_origin     pVS1 oriV: origin of replication for the Pseudomonas plasmid pVS1 (Heeb et al., 2000)
   5670..5709    +  CDS            rop (fragment): Rop protein, which maintains plasmids at low copy number; rop
   5811..5951    +  misc_feature   bom: basis of mobility region from pBR322
   6137..6725    -  rep_origin     ori: high-copy-number ColE1/pMB1/pBR322/pUC origin of replication
   6971..7758    -  CDS            SmR (fragment): aminoglycoside adenylyltransferase (Murphy, 1985); aadA; confers resistance to spectinomycin and streptomycin
   7769..7825    -  CDS            GmR (fragment): gentamycin acetyltransferase; aacC1; confers resistance to gentamycin
   8001..8024    -  promoter       Pc promoter (fragment): intI1 (promoter lies within the coding sequence); class 1 integron promoter
   8283..8307    +  misc_feature   LB T-DNA repeat: left border repeat from nopaline C58 T-DNA
   8400..8652    -  terminator     NOS terminator: nopaline synthase terminator and poly(A) signal
   8677..9241    -  CDS            NrsR (fragment): nourseothricin acetyltransferase; Streptomyces noursei nat1; confers resistance to nourseothricin
   9289..9468    -  promoter       NOS promoter: nopaline synthase promoter
   9578..9830    -  terminator     NOS terminator: nopaline synthase terminator and poly(A) signal
   9836..9857    +  protein_bind   attB2 (fragment): mutant version of attB; recombination site for the Gateway® BP reaction BP Clonase™
   9875..10591   -  CDS            mCitrine: mCitrine is a basic (constitutively fluorescent) yellow fluorescent protein published in 2001, derived from Aequorea victoria.
  11590..11610   -  protein_bind   attL3 (fragment): mutant version of attL; recombination site for the Gateway® LR reaction LR Clonase™
