[The description below was written by a language model from this plasmid's Addgene catalogue record and pLannotate feature annotations shown in this document.]
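Description:
GS1.2/CURT1A is a plant binary T-DNA vector built on the pB2GW7 Gateway destination backbone, in which the original BASTA (bar) resistance marker has been replaced by a nourseothricin acetyltransferase (nat) marker. The backbone carries the pVS1 replication and stability functions (RepA, StaA, oriV), which typically support maintenance in Agrobacterium. It also has a ColE1/pBR322-type origin with a bom mobilisation site for propagation in E. coli, where the plasmid is listed as low copy. Bacterial selection is by spectinomycin through the aadA (SmR) gene. Nopaline-type left and right border repeats delimit the region intended for transfer into plant cells.

Within the T-DNA there are three expression units. The nat gene sits next to the left border, driven by the NOS promoter and ended by a NOS terminator, and allows nourseothricin/streptothricin selection of transformants. A mCitrine yellow fluorescent reporter, oriented on the reverse strand and followed by a second NOS terminator, is recorded as being controlled by the Arabidopsis thaliana CURT1A promoter. A mApple red fluorescent reporter on the forward strand, terminated by a CaMV poly(A) signal near the right border, is recorded as being driven by the A. thaliana UBQ10 promoter. Neither promoter is annotated in the feature table, but unannotated stretches upstream of each coding sequence are consistent with their presence. Residual attB2 and attL3 fragments are remnants of Gateway sites; both inserts were assembled by Gibson cloning.

The design suggests a dual-reporter arrangement in which UBQ10-driven mApple could serve as a reference signal against which CURT1A promoter activity, read out as mCitrine fluorescence, can be compared. The record itself states only the two promoter–reporter pairings and the selectable marker.
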