Addgene plasmid #140420: GS1.2/CURT1A
Purpose: mApple expression regulated by the A. thaliana UBQ10 promoter, mCitrine expression regulated by the A. thaliana CURT1A promoter. nourseothricin acetyl transferase selectable marker (nat)
Depositing lab: Mathias Pribil. Depositing organization: University of Copenhagen.
Backbone
  Vector backbone: pB2GW7
  Backbone manufacturer: https://gateway.psb.ugent.be
  Backbone size w/o insert (bp): 8179
  Modifications to backbone: BASTA resistance marker (bar) replaced with nourseothricin resistance marker (nat).
  Vector type: Plant Expression, Synthetic Biology
  Selectable markers: Nourseothricin/streptothricin
Growth in bacteria
  Bacterial resistance: Spectinomycin, 50 μg/mL
  Growth temperature: 37°C
  Growth strain: DH5alpha
  Copy number: Low Copy
Gene/Insert 1
  Gene/Insert name: mApple
  Species: Synthetic
  Insert size (bp): 711
  Promoter: A. thaliana UBQ10
  Cloning method: Gibson Cloning
  Sequencing primers: 5′ TAGTTTCTAGTTTGTGCGATCG; 3′ ATATGCTCAACACATGAGCGA
Gene/Insert 2
  Gene/Insert name: mCitrine
  Species: Synthetic
  Insert size (bp): 720
  Promoter: A. thaliana CURT1A
  Cloning method: Gibson Cloning
  Sequencing primers: 5′ CTGGTCGAGCTGGACGGCGACG; 3′ CACGAACTCCAGCAGGACCATG
Resource information
  A portion of this plasmid was derived from a plasmid made by: mApple was amplified from mApple-pBAD, a gift from Michael Davidson & Nathan Shaner & Roger Tsien (Addgene plasmid # 54536 ; http://n2t.net/addgene:54536 ; RRID:Addgene_54536). The mCitrine coding sequence was originally obtained from the pET mCitrine LIC cloning vector (a gift from Scott Gradia (Addgene plasmid # 29771)).
Terms and licenses: Academic/Nonprofit Terms; Industry Terms: Not Available to Industry
How to cite: GS1.2/CURT1A was a gift from Mathias Pribil (Addgene plasmid # 140420 ; http://n2t.net/addgene:140420 ; RRID:Addgene_140420)
